LOCUS       Exported 5825 bp ds-DNA circular SYN 13-MAY-2021
DEFINITION  Provides negative selection cassette on the vector.
ACCESSION   .
VERSION     .
KEYWORDS    pDEST-R4R3-MC1DTA
SOURCE      synthetic DNA construct
  ORGANISM  synthetic DNA construct
REFERENCE   1 (bases 1 to 5825)
  TITLE     Minoru Ko Lab plasmids
REFERENCE   2 (bases 1 to 5825)
  AUTHORS   .
  TITLE     Direct Submission
  JOURNAL   Exported May 13, 2021 from SnapGene Server 1.1.58
            http://www.snapgene.com
FEATURES             Location/Qualifiers
     source          1..5825
                     /organism="synthetic DNA construct"
                     /mol_type="other DNA"
     primer_bind     1..17
                     /label=M13 rev
                     /note="common sequencing primer, one of multiple similar
                     variants"
     primer_bind     1..17
                     /label=M13 Reverse
                     /note="In lacZ gene. Also called M13-rev"
     protein_bind    36..160
                     /gene="mutant version of attR"
                     /label=attR4
                     /bound_moiety="LR Clonase(TM)"
                     /note="recombination site for the Gateway(R) LR reaction"
     CDS             complement(508..813)
                     /codon_start=1
                     /gene="ccdB"
                     /product="CcdB, a bacterial toxin that poisons DNA gyrase"
                     /label=ccdB
                     /note="Plasmids containing the ccdB gene cannot be
                     propagated in standard E. coli strains."
                     /translation="MQFKVYTYKRESRYRLFVDVQSDIIDTPGRRMVIPLASARLLSDK
                     VSRELYPVVHIGDESWRMMTTDMASVPVSVIGEEVADLSHRENDIKNAINLMFWGI"
     primer_bind     complement(610..629)
                     /label=ccdB-fwd
                     /note="ccdB gene, forward primer"
     CDS             complement(1163..1816)
                     /codon_start=1
                     /gene="cat"
                     /product="chloramphenicol acetyltransferase"
                     /label=CmR
                     /note="confers resistance to chloramphenicol"
                     /translation="MEKKITGYTTVDISQWHRKEHFEAFQSVAQCTYNQTVQLDITAFL
                     KTVKKNKHKFYPAFIHILARLMNAHPEFRMAMKDGELVIWDSVHPCYTVFHEQTETFSS
                     LWSEYHDDFRQFLHIYSQDVACYGENLAYFPKGFIENMFFVSANPWVSFTSFDLNVANM
                     DNFFAPVFTMGKYYTQGDKVLMPLAIQVHHAVCDGFHVGRMLNELQQYCDEWQGG"
     primer_bind     1731..1750
                     /label=CAT-R
                     /note="Chloramphenicol resistance gene, reverse primer"
     promoter        complement(1817..1919)
                     /label=cat promoter
                     /note="promoter of the E. coli cat gene encoding
                     chloramphenicol acetyltransferase"
     protein_bind    complement(2065..2188)
                     /gene="mutant version of attR"
                     /label=attR3
                     /bound_moiety="LR Clonase(TM)"
                     /note="recombination site for the Gateway(R) LR reaction"
     primer_bind     complement(2196..2213)
                     /label=M13 Forward
                     /note="In lacZ gene. Also called M13-F20 or M13 (-21)
                     Forward"
     primer_bind     complement(2196..2212)
                     /label=M13 fwd
                     /note="common sequencing primer, one of multiple similar
                     variants"
     primer_bind     complement(2205..2227)
                     /label=M13/pUC Forward
                     /note="In lacZ gene"
     CDS             2663..3235
                     /codon_start=1
                     /gene="Corynebacterium diphtheriae tox"
                     /product="diphtheria toxin fragment A"
                     /label=DTA
                     /translation="DDVVDSSKSFVMENFSSYHGTKPGYVDSIQKGIQKPKSGTQGNYD
                     DDWKGFYSTDNKYDAAGYSVDNENPLSGKAGGVVKVTYPGLTKVLALKVDNAETIKKEL
                     GLSLTEPLMEQVGTEEFIKRFGDGASRVVLSLPFAEGSSSVEYINNWEQAKALSVELEI
                     NFETRGKRGQDAMYEYMAQACAGNRVRR"
     intron          3312..3377
                     /label=small t intron
                     /note="SV40 (simian virus 40) small t antigen intron"
     primer_bind     3810..3832
                     /label=pGEX 3'
                     /note="pGEX vectors, reverse primer"
     primer_bind     complement(3870..3888)
                     /label=pBRforEco
                     /note="pBR322 vectors, upsteam of EcoRI site, forward
                     primer"
     promoter        3956..4060
                     /gene="bla"
                     /label=AmpR promoter
     CDS             4061..4921
                     /codon_start=1
                     /gene="bla"
                     /product="beta-lactamase"
                     /label=AmpR
                     /note="confers resistance to ampicillin, carbenicillin, and
                     related antibiotics"
                     /translation="MSIQHFRVALIPFFAAFCLPVFAHPETLVKVKDAEDQLGARVGYI
                     ELDLNSGKILESFRPEERFPMMSTFKVLLCGAVLSRIDAGQEQLGRRIHYSQNDLVEYS
                     PVTEKHLTDGMTVRELCSAAITMSDNTAANLLLTTIGGPKELTAFLHNMGDHVTRLDRW
                     EPELNEAIPNDERDTTMPVAMATTLRKLLTGELLTLASRQQLIDWMEADKVAGPLLRSA
                     LPAGWFIADKSGAGERGSRGIIAALGSDGKPSRIVVIYTTGSQATMDERNRQIAEIGAS
                     LIKHW"
     primer_bind     complement(4279..4298)
                     /label=Amp-R
                     /note="Ampicillin resistance gene, reverse primer"
     rep_origin      5092..5680
                     /direction=RIGHT
                     /label=ori
                     /note="high-copy-number ColE1/pMB1/pBR322/pUC origin of
                     replication"
     primer_bind     5581..5600
                     /label=pBR322ori-F
                     /note="pBR322 origin, forward primer"
     primer_bind     5807..4
                     /label=M13/pUC Reverse
                     /note="In lacZ gene"
ORIGIN
        1 caggaaacag ctatgaccat gattacgcca agctatcaac tttgtataga aaagttgaac
       61 gagaaacgta aaatgatata aatatcaata tattaaatta gattttgcat aaaaaacaga
      121 ctacataata ctgtaaaaca caacatatcc agtcactatg gtcgaccgac agccttccaa
      181 atgttcttct caaacggaat cgtcgtatcc agcctactcg ctattgtcct caatgccgta
      241 ttaaatcata aaaagaaata agaaaaagag gtgcgagcct cttttttgtg tgacaaaata
      301 aaaacatcta cctattcata tacgctagtg tcatagtcct gaaaatcatc tgcatcaaga
      361 acaatttcac aactcttata cttttctctt acaagtcgtt cggcttcatc tggattttca
      421 gcctctatac ttactaaacg tgataaagtt tctgtaattt ctactgtatc gacctgcaga
      481 ctggctgtgt ataagggagc ctgacattta tattccccag aacatcaggt taatggcgtt
      541 tttgatgtca ttttcgcggt ggctgagatc agccacttct tccccgataa cggagaccgg
      601 cacactggcc atatcggtgg tcatcatgcg ccagctttca tccccgatat gcaccaccgg
      661 gtaaagttca cgggagactt tatctgacag cagacgtgca ctggccaggg ggatcaccat
      721 ccgtcgcccg ggcgtgtcaa taatatcact ctgtacatcc acaaacagac gataacggct
      781 ctctctttta taggtgtaaa ccttaaactg catttcacca gcccctgttc tcgtcagcaa
      841 aagagccgtt catttcaata aaccgggcga cctcagccat cccttcctga ttttccgctt
      901 tccagcgttc ggcacgcaga cgacgggctt cattctgcat ggttgtgctt accagaccgg
      961 agatattgac atcatatatg ccttgagcaa ctgatagctg tcgctgtcaa ctgtcactgt
     1021 aatacgctgc ttcatagcat acctcttttt gacatacttc gggtatacat atcagtatat
     1081 attcttatac cgcaaaaatc agcgcgcaaa tacgcatact gttatctggc ttttagtaag
     1141 ccggatccac gcggcgttta cgccccccct gccactcatc gcagtactgt tgtaattcat
     1201 taagcattct gccgacatgg aagccatcac aaacggcatg atgaacctga atcgccagcg
     1261 gcatcagcac cttgtcgcct tgcgtataat atttgcccat ggtgaaaacg ggggcgaaga
     1321 agttgtccat attggccacg tttaaatcaa aactggtgaa actcacccag ggattggctg
     1381 agacgaaaaa catattctca ataaaccctt tagggaaata ggccaggttt tcaccgtaac
     1441 acgccacatc ttgcgaatat atgtgtagaa actgccggaa atcgtcgtgg tattcactcc
     1501 agagcgatga aaacgtttca gtttgctcat ggaaaacggt gtaacaaggg tgaacactat
     1561 cccatatcac cagctcaccg tctttcattg ccatacggaa ttccggatga gcattcatca
     1621 ggcgggcaag aatgtgaata aaggccggat aaaacttgtg cttatttttc tttacggtct
     1681 ttaaaaaggc cgtaatatcc agctgaacgg tctggttata ggtacattga gcaactgact
     1741 gaaatgcctc aaaatgttct ttacgatgcc attgggatat atcaacggtg gtatatccag
     1801 tgattttttt ctccatttta gcttccttag ctcctgaaaa tctcgataac tcaaaaaata
     1861 cgcccggtag tgatcttatt tcattatggt gaaagttgga acctcttacg tgccgatcaa
     1921 cgtctcattt tcgccaaaag ttggcccagg gcttcccggt atcaacaggg acaccaggat
     1981 ttatttattc tgcgaagtga tcttccgtca caggtattta ttcggcgcaa agtgcgtcgg
     2041 gtgatgctgc caacttacgg ccgccatagt gactggatat gttgtgtttt acagtattat
     2101 gtagtctgtt ttttatgcaa aatctaattt aatatattga tatttatatc attttacgtt
     2161 tctcgttcaa ctttattata catagttgat aattcactgg ccgtcgtttt acaacgtcgt
     2221 gactgggaaa accctggcgt tacccaactt aatcgccttg cagcacatcc ccctttcgcc
     2281 agctggcgta atagcgaaga ggcccgcacc gatcgccctt cccaacagtt gcgcagcctg
     2341 aatggcgaat ggcgccgctt atcgataccg tcgagcagtg tggttttcaa gaggaagcaa
     2401 aaagcctctc cacccaggcc tggaatgttt ccacccaatg tcgagcagtg tgattttgca
     2461 agaggaagca aaaagcctct ccacccaggc ctggaatgtt tccacccaat gtcgagcaaa
     2521 ccccgcccag cgtcttgtca ttggcgaatt cgaacacgca gatgcagtcg gggcggcgcg
     2581 gtcccaggtc cacttcgcat attaaggtga cgcgtgtggc ctcgaacacc gagcgaccct
     2641 gcaggtcctc gccatggatc ctgatgatgt tgttgattct tctaaatctt ttgtgatgga
     2701 aaacttttct tcgtaccacg ggactaaacc tggttatgta gattccattc aaaaaggtat
     2761 acaaaagcca aaatctggta cacaaggaaa ttatgacgat gattggaaag ggttttatag
     2821 taccgacaat aaatacgacg ctgcgggata ctctgtagat aatgaaaacc cgctctctgg
     2881 aaaagctgga ggcgtggtca aagtgacgta tccaggactg acgaaggttc tcgcactaaa
     2941 agtggataat gccgaaacta ttaagaaaga gttaggttta agtctcactg aaccgttgat
     3001 ggagcaagtc ggaacggaag agtttatcaa aaggttcggt gatggtgctt cgcgtgtagt
     3061 gctcagcctt cccttcgctg aggggagttc tagcgttgaa tatattaata actgggaaca
     3121 ggcgaaagcg ttaagcgtag aacttgagat taattttgaa acccgtggaa aacgtggcca
     3181 agatgcgatg tatgagtata tggctcaagc ctgtgcagga aatcgtgtca ggcgatctct
     3241 ttgtgaagga accttacttc tgtggtgtga cataattgga caaactacct acagagattt
     3301 aaagctctaa ggtaaatata aaatttttaa gtgtataatg tgttaaacta ctgattctaa
     3361 ttgtttgtgt attttagatt ccaacctatg gaactgatga atgggagcag tggtggaatg
     3421 cagatccact agagtcgagg gatgcagaaa ttgatgatct attaaacaat aaagatgtcc
     3481 actaaaatgg aagtttttcc tgtcatactt tgttaagaag ggtgagaaca gagtacctac
     3541 attttgaatg gaaggattgg agctacgggg gtgggggtgg ggtgggatta gataaatgcc
     3601 tgctctttac tgaaggctct ttactattgc tttatgataa tgtttcatag ttggatatca
     3661 taatttaaac aacatatggt gcactctcag tgcaatctgc tctgatgccg catagttaag
     3721 ccagccccga cacccgccaa cacccgctga cgcgccctga cgggcttgtc tgctcccggc
     3781 atccgcttac agacaagctg tgaccgtctc cgggagctgc atgtgtcaga ggttttcacc
     3841 gtcatcaccg aaacgcgcga gacgaaaggg cctcgtgata cgcctatttt tataggttaa
     3901 tgtcatgata ataatggttt cttagacgtc aggtggcact tttcggggaa atgtgcgcgg
     3961 aacccctatt tgtttatttt tctaaataca ttcaaatatg tatccgctca tgagacaata
     4021 accctgataa atgcttcaat aatattgaaa aaggaagagt atgagtattc aacatttccg
     4081 tgtcgccctt attccctttt ttgcggcatt ttgccttcct gtttttgctc acccagaaac
     4141 gctggtgaaa gtaaaagatg ctgaagatca gttgggtgca cgagtgggtt acatcgaact
     4201 ggatctcaac agcggtaaga tccttgagag ttttcgcccc gaagaacgtt ttccaatgat
     4261 gagcactttt aaagttctgc tatgtggcgc ggtattatcc cgtattgacg ccgggcaaga
     4321 gcaactcggt cgccgcatac actattctca gaatgacttg gttgagtact caccagtcac
     4381 agaaaagcat cttacggatg gcatgacagt aagagaatta tgcagtgctg ccataaccat
     4441 gagtgataac actgcggcca acttacttct gacaacgatc ggaggaccga aggagctaac
     4501 cgcttttttg cacaacatgg gggatcatgt aactcgcctt gatcgttggg aaccggagct
     4561 gaatgaagcc ataccaaacg acgagcgtga caccacgatg cctgtagcaa tggcaacaac
     4621 gttgcgcaaa ctattaactg gcgaactact tactctagct tcccggcaac aattaataga
     4681 ctggatggag gcggataaag ttgcaggacc acttctgcgc tcggcccttc cggctggctg
     4741 gtttattgct gataaatctg gagccggtga gcgtgggtct cgcggtatca ttgcagcact
     4801 ggggtcagat ggtaagccct cccgtatcgt agttatctac acgacgggga gtcaggcaac
     4861 tatggatgaa cgaaatagac agatcgctga gataggtgcc tcactgatta agcattggta
     4921 actgtcagac caagtttact catatatact ttagattgat ttaaaacttc atttttaatt
     4981 taaaaggatc taggtgaaga tcctttttga taatctcatg accaaaatcc cttaacgtga
     5041 gttttcgttc cactgagcgt cagaccccgt agaaaagatc aaaggatctt cttgagatcc
     5101 tttttttctg cgcgtaatct gctgcttgca aacaaaaaaa ccaccgctac cagcggtggt
     5161 ttgtttgccg gatcaagagc taccaactct ttttccgaag gtaactggct tcagcagagc
     5221 gcagatacca aatactgttc ttctagtgta gccgtagtta ggccaccact tcaagaactc
     5281 tgtagcaccg cctacatacc tcgctctgct aatcctgtta ccagtggctg ctgccagtgg
     5341 cgataagtcg tgtcttaccg ggttggactc aagacgatag ttaccggata aggcgcagcg
     5401 gtcgggctga acggggggtt cgtgcacaca gcccagcttg gagcgaacga cctacaccga
     5461 actgagatac ctacagcgtg agctatgaga aagcgccacg cttcccgaag ggagaaaggc
     5521 ggacaggtat ccggtaagcg gcagggtcgg aacaggagag cgcacgaggg agcttccagg
     5581 gggaaacgcc tggtatcttt atagtcctgt cgggtttcgc cacctctgac ttgagcgtcg
     5641 atttttgtga tgctcgtcag gggggcggag cctatggaaa aacgccagca acgcggcctt
     5701 tttacggttc ctggtctttt gctggccttt tgctcacatg ttctttcctg cgttatcccc
     5761 tgattctgtg gataaccgta ttaccgcctt tgagtgagct gataccagcg gataacaatt
     5821 tcaca
//
