[The description below was written by a language model from this plasmid's Addgene catalogue record and the feature table of its GenBank file.]
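Description:
pDEST-R4R3-MC1DTA is an empty Gateway destination vector for building mouse gene-targeting constructs, derived from the pMC1DT-ApA backbone. The catalogue lists the backbone as 4338 bp, while the sequence record for the full plasmid is a 5825 bp circle. The difference is in line with the depositor's note that a ccdB-Cm cassette was added. It replicates in E. coli from a high-copy ColE1/pUC-type origin and carries beta-lactamase (AmpR) under its own promoter. Because it also encodes the gyrase poison CcdB, it must be maintained in a ccdB-tolerant strain, with chloramphenicol and ampicillin selection.

The cloning region consists of attR4 and attR3 sites flanking a counter-selection cassette made up of ccdB and a chloramphenicol acetyltransferase gene driven by the cat promoter, with M13 forward and reverse primer sites just outside for sequencing. In an LR Clonase reaction, this cassette is exchanged for entry-clone fragments with compatible att sites. The R4/R3 pairing is the arrangement used for multi-fragment Gateway assembly, for example joining homology arms and a positive selection marker in one step. Loss of ccdB allows recombinants to grow in standard strains.

Outside the att sites lies a diphtheria toxin fragment A (DTA) coding sequence followed by the SV40 small t intron. The plasmid and backbone names imply an MC1 promoter, but no promoter or polyadenylation signal for DTA is annotated in the feature table. DTA provides negative selection in mammalian cells. Correct homologous recombination excludes vector sequence outside the homology arms, whereas random integration tends to retain DTA and kills the cell, enriching for correctly targeted clones.
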