Addgene plasmid #139521: pDEST-R4R3-MC1DTA
Purpose: (Empty Backbone) Provides negative selection cassette on the vector
Depositing lab: Minoru Ko. Depositing organization: Keio University.
Backbone
  Vector backbone: pMC1DT-ApA
  Backbone size (bp): 4338
  Vector type: Mouse Targeting
  Selectable markers: Diphtheria toxin A
Growth in bacteria
  Bacterial resistance: Chloramphenicol and Ampicillin, 25 & 100 μg/mL
  Growth temperature: 37°C
  Growth strain: ccdB Survival
  Copy number: High Copy
Gene/Insert
  Gene/Insert name: None
Terms and licenses: Academic/Nonprofit Terms; Industry Terms: Not Available to Industry
Depositor comments: ccdB-Cm cassette was inserted on the backbone; Uses Diphtheria toxin A (DTA) as negative selection.
How to cite: pDEST-R4R3-MC1DTA was a gift from Minoru Ko (Addgene plasmid # 139521 ; http://n2t.net/addgene:139521 ; RRID:Addgene_139521)
